Addgene plasmid #111452: Kv7.1/pcDNA3.1
Purpose: Electrophysiology in HEK cell
Depositing lab: Dan Minor. Depositing organization: University of California, San Francisco (UCSF). Publication: A Calmodulin C-Lobe Ca(2+)-Dependent Switch Governs Kv7 Channel Function. Chang A, Abderemane-Ali F, Hura GL, Rossen ND, Gate RE, Minor DL Jr.. Neuron. 2018 Feb 21;97(4):836-852.e6. doi: 10.1016/j.neuron.2018.01.035. Epub 2018 Feb 8. PubMed 29429937.
Backbone
  Vector backbone: pcDNA3.1
  Backbone manufacturer: Invitrogen
  Vector type: Mammalian Expression
Growth in bacteria
  Bacterial resistance: Ampicillin, 100 μg/mL
  Growth temperature: 37°C
  Growth strain: DH5alpha
  Copy number: High Copy
Gene/Insert
  Gene/Insert name: potassium voltage-gated channel subfamily KQT member 1 isoform 1 [Homo sapiens]
  Species: H. sapiens (human)
  Entrez Gene: KCNQ1 (a.k.a. ATFB1, ATFB3, JLNS1, KCNA8, KCNA9, KVLQT1, Kv1.9, Kv7.1, LQT, LQT1, RWS, SQT2, WRS)
  Tag / fusion protein: EGFP (C terminal on insert); 8xHis (C terminal on insert)
  Cloning method: Ligation Independent Cloning
  Sequencing primers: 5′ CMV Forward; 3′ GCGGACTTGAAGAAGTC
Terms and licenses: Academic/Nonprofit Terms; Industry Terms: Not Available to Industry
How to cite: Kv7.1/pcDNA3.1 was a gift from Dan Minor (Addgene plasmid # 111452 ; http://n2t.net/addgene:111452 ; RRID:Addgene_111452)
