[The description below was written by a language model from this plasmid's Addgene catalogue record and pLannotate feature annotations shown in this document.]
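Description:
Kv7.1/pcDNA3.1 is a mammalian expression plasmid of about 8.3 kb built on the Invitrogen pcDNA3.1 backbone. It carries the human voltage-gated potassium channel KCNQ1 (Kv7.1, isoform 1). In bacteria it is maintained as a high-copy plasmid through a ColE1/pUC-type origin and is selected with ampicillin via the β-lactamase gene and its own promoter. An f1 origin is also present, along with small remnants of lac regulatory sequence and a pBR322 bom fragment that come from the backbone. For selection in mammalian cells, a separate cassette places the neomycin phosphotransferase gene under the SV40 enhancer/early promoter with an SV40 polyadenylation signal, which would allow G418 selection of stable lines. The short hits annotated as an HIV-1 LTR fragment and a ble fragment are probably incidental sequence matches rather than functional elements.

The payload is driven by the CMV immediate early enhancer and promoter and terminated by the bovine growth hormone polyadenylation signal. The KCNQ1 coding sequence is followed by a partial match to a TEV protease recognition site, then EGFP, then a C-terminal polyhistidine tag. The catalogue lists this tag as 8xHis, while the annotation software calls it 7xHis. This arrangement yields a fluorescent channel fusion that lets transfected cells be identified visually, and the His tag could in principle serve for affinity capture. T7 and SP6 promoters flank the insert. The insert was introduced by ligation-independent cloning. The stated purpose is electrophysiological recording of Kv7.1 currents in HEK cells, in the context of work on calmodulin-dependent regulation of Kv7 channels.
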