Features (pLannotate 1.2.2; 24 found; start..end, strand, type, name):
     28..80      -  misc_feature   bom (fragment): basis of mobility region from pBR322
    235..614     +  enhancer       CMV enhancer: human cytomegalovirus immediate early enhancer
    615..818     +  promoter       CMV promoter: human cytomegalovirus (CMV) immediate early promoter
    814..847     +  LTR            5' LTR (truncated) (fragment): truncated 5' long terminal repeat (LTR) from HIV-1
    863..881     +  promoter       T7 promoter: promoter for bacteriophage T7 RNA polymerase
    935..2962    +  CDS            KCNQ1: KCNQ1_HUMAN - Also known as KCNA8 From Homo sapiens (Human).
   2987..3003    +  CDS            TEV site (fragment): tobacco etch virus (TEV) protease recognition and cleavage site
   3008..3721    +  CDS            EGFP: EGFP is a basic (constitutively fluorescent) green fluorescent protein published in 1996, derived from Aequorea victoria. It is reported to be a rapidly-maturing weak dimer with moderate acid sensitivity.
   3722..3742    +  CDS            7xHis: 6xHis affinity tag
   3809..3827    -  promoter       SP6 promoter: promoter for bacteriophage SP6 RNA polymerase
   3853..4077    +  polyA_signal   bGH poly(A) signal: bovine growth hormone polyadenylation signal
   4081..4102    +  promoter       SV40 promoter (fragment): SV40 enhancer and early promoter
   4123..4551    +  rep_origin     f1 ori (sequence partly withheld): f1 bacteriophage origin of replication; arrow indicates direction of (+) strand synthesis
   4565..4894    +  promoter       SV40 promoter: SV40 enhancer and early promoter
   4961..5752    +  CDS            neo: KKA2_KLEPN - Also known as kan, nptII. Experimental evidence at protein level: Swiss-Prot protein existence level 1. Resistance to kanamycin, neomycin, paromomycin, ribostamycin, butirosin and gentamicin B. From Klebsiella pneumoniae.
   5776..5934    +  CDS            ble (fragment): BLE_KLEPN - Experimental evidence at protein level: Swiss-Prot protein existence level 1. Binding protein with a strong affinity to the bleomycin family of antibiotics. Binds to CL990; an antimitotic-antibiotic compound. From Klebsiella pneumoniae.
   5929..6050    +  polyA_signal   SV40 poly(A) signal: SV40 polyadenylation signal
   6123..6139    -  protein_bind   lac operator: The lac repressor binds to the lac operator to inhibit transcription in E. coli. This inhibition can be relieved by adding lactose or isopropyl-β-D-thiogalactopyranoside (IPTG). lac repressor encoded by lacI
   6147..6177    -  promoter       lac promoter: promoter for the E. coli lac operon
   6192..6213    -  protein_bind   CAP binding site: CAP binding activates transcription in the presence of cAMP. E. coli catabolite activator protein
   6226..6318    -  CDS            lacI (fragment): lac repressor; lacI; The lac repressor binds to the lac operator to inhibit transcription in E. coli. This inhibition can be relieved by adding lactose or isopropyl-β-D-thiogalactopyranoside (IPTG).
   6501..7089    -  rep_origin     ori: high-copy-number ColE1/pMB1/pBR322/pUC origin of replication
   7260..8120    -  CDS            AmpR: β-lactamase; bla; confers resistance to ampicillin, carbenicillin, and related antibiotics
   8121..8225    -  promoter       AmpR promoter: bla
>Addgene plasmid #111452 | Kv7.1/pcDNA3.1 | addgene full sequence | sequence record 215130 | Addgene NGS Result
GACGGATCGGGAGATCTCCCGATCCCCTATGGTGCACTCTCAGTACAATCTGCTCTGATGCCGCATAGTT
AAGCCAGTATCTGCTCCCTGCTTGTGTGTTGGAGGTCGCTGAGTAGTGCGCGAGCAAAATTTAAGCTACA
ACAAGGCAAGGCTTGACCGACAATTGCATGAAGAATCTGCTTAGGGTTAGGCGTTTTGCGCTGCTTCGCG
ATGTACGGGCCAGATATACGCGTTGACATTGATTATTGACTAGTTATTAATAGTAATCAATTACGGGGTC
ATTAGTTCATAGCCCATATATGGAGTTCCGCGTTACATAACTTACGGTAAATGGCCCGCCTGGCTGACCG
CCCAACGACCCCCGCCCATTGACGTCAATAATGACGTATGTTCCCATAGTAACGCCAATAGGGACTTTCC
ATTGACGTCAATGGGTGGAGTATTTACGGTAAACTGCCCACTTGGCAGTACATCAAGTGTATCATATGCC
AAGTACGCCCCCTATTGACGTCAATGACGGTAAATGGCCCGCCTGGCATTATGCCCAGTACATGACCTTA
TGGGACTTTCCTACTTGGCAGTACATCTACGTATTAGTCATCGCTATTACCATGGTGATGCGGTTTTGGC
AGTACATCAATGGGCGTGGATAGCGGTTTGACTCACGGGGATTTCCAAGTCTCCACCCCATTGACGTCAA
TGGGAGTTTGTTTTGGCACCAAAATCAACGGGACTTTCCAAAATGTCGTAACAACTCCGCCCCATTGACG
CAAATGGGCGGTAGGCGTGTACGGTGGGAGGTCTATATAAGCAGAGCTCTCTGGCTAACTAGAGAACCCA
CTGCTTACTGGCTTATCGAAATTAATACGACTCACTATAGGGAGACCCAAGCTTGGTACCGAGCTCGGAT
CCTTGGGTACTTCCAATCCATTTGATGGCCGCGGCCTCCTCCCCGCCCAGGGCCGAGAGGAAGCGCTGGG
GTTGGGGCCGCCTGCCAGGCGCCCGGCGGGGCAGCGCGGGCCTGGCCAAGAAGTGCCCCTTCTCGCTGGA
GCTGGCGGAGGGCGGCCCGGCGGGCGGCGCGCTCTACGCGCCCATCGCGCCCGGCGCCCCAGGTCCCGCG
CCCCCTGCGTCCCCGGCCGCGCCCGCCGCGCCCCCAGTTGCCTCCGACCTTGGCCCGCGGCCGCCGGTGA
GCCTAGACCCGCGCGTCTCCATCTACAGCACGCGCCGCCCGGTGTTGGCGCGCACCCACGTCCAGGGCCG
CGTCTACAACTTCCTCGAGCGTCCCACCGGCTGGAAATGCTTCGTTTACCACTTCGCCGTCTTCCTCATC
GTCCTGGTCTGCCTCATCTTCAGCGTGCTGTCCACCATCGAGCAGTATGCCGCCCTGGCCACGGGGACTC
TCTTCTGGATGGAGATCGTGCTGGTGGTGTTCTTCGGGACGGAGTACGTGGTCCGCCTCTGGTCCGCCGG
CTGCCGCAGCAAGTACGTGGGCCTCTGGGGGCGGCTGCGCTTTGCCCGGAAGCCCATTTCCATCATCGAC
CTCATCGTGGTCGTGGCCTCCATGGTGGTCCTCTGCGTGGGCTCCAAGGGGCAGGTGTTTGCCACGTCGG
CCATCAGGGGCATCCGCTTCCTGCAGATCCTGAGGATGCTACACGTCGACCGCCAGGGAGGCACCTGGAG
GCTCCTGGGCTCCGTGGTCTTCATCCACCGCCAGGAGCTGATAACCACCCTGTACATCGGCTTCCTGGGC
CTCATCTTCTCCTCGTACTTTGTGTACCTGGCTGAGAAGGACGCGGTGAACGAGTCAGGCCGCGTGGAGT
TCGGCAGCTACGCAGATGCGCTGTGGTGGGGGGTGGTCACAGTCACCACCATCGGCTATGGGGACAAGGT
GCCCCAGACGTGGGTCGGGAAGACCATCGCCTCCTGCTTCTCTGTCTTTGCCATCTCCTTCTTTGCGCTC
CCAGCGGGGATTCTTGGCTCGGGGTTTGCCCTGAAGGTGCAGCAGAAGCAGAGGCAGAAGCACTTCAACC
GGCAGATCCCGGCGGCAGCCTCACTCATTCAGACCGCATGGAGGTGCTATGCTGCCGAGAACCCCGACTC
CTCCACCTGGAAGATCTACATCCGGAAGGCCCCCCGGAGCCACACTCTGCTGTCACCCAGCCCCAAACCC
AAGAAGTCTGTGGTGGTAAAGAAAAAAAAGTTCAAGCTGGACAAAGACAATGGGGTGACTCCTGGAGAGA
AGATGCTCACAGTCCCCCATATCACGTGCGACCCCCCAGAAGAGCGGCGGCTGGACCACTTCTCTGTCGA
CGGCTATGACAGTTCTGTAAGGAAGAGCCCAACACTGCTGGAAGTGAGCATGCCCCATTTCATGAGAACC
AACAGCTTCGCCGAGGACCTGGACCTGGAAGGGGAGACTCTGCTGACACCCATCACCCACATCTCACAGC
TGCGGGAACACCATCGGGCCACCATTAAGGTCATTCGACGCATGCAGTACTTTGTGGCCAAGAAGAAATT
CCAGCAAGCGCGGAAGCCTTACGATGTGCGGGACGTCATTGAGCAGTACTCGCAGGGCCACCTCAACCTC
ATGGTGCGCATCAAGGAGCTGCAGAGGAGGCTGGACCAGTCCATTGGGAAGCCCTCACTGTTCATCTCCG
TCTCAGAAAAGAGCAAGGATCGCGGCAGCAACACGATCGGCGCCCGCCTGAACCGAGTAGAAGACAAGGT
GACGCAGCTGGACCAGAGGCTGGCACTCATCACCGACATGCTTCACCAGCTGCTCTCCTTGCACGGTGGC
AGCACCCCCGGCAGCGGCGGCCCCCCCAGAGAGGGCGGGGCCCACATCACCCAGCCCTGCGGCAGTGGCG
GCTCCGTCGACCCTGAGCTCTTCCTGCCCAGCAACACCCTGCCCACCTACGAGCAGCTGACCGTGCCCAG
GAGGGGCCCCGATGAGGGGTCCGGCAAATTGGGATTAATTAATCTCGAAAACCTGTACTTCCAATCCGTG
AGCAAGGGCGAGGAGCTGTTCACCGGGGTGGTGCCCATCCTGGTCGAGCTGGACGGCGACGTAAACGGCC
ACAAGTTCAGCGTGTCCGGCGAGGGCGAGGGCGATGCCACCTACGGCAAGCTGACCCTGAAGTTCATCTG
CACCACCGGCAAGCTGCCCGTGCCCTGGCCCACCCTCGTGACCACCCTGACCTACGGCGTGCAGTGCTTC
AGCCGCTACCCCGACCACATGAAGCAGCACGACTTCTTCAAGTCCGCCATGCCCGAAGGCTACGTCCAGG
AGCGCACCATCTTCTTCAAGGACGACGGCAACTACAAGACCCGCGCCGAGGTGAAGTTCGAGGGCGACAC
CCTGGTGAACCGCATCGAGCTGAAGGGCATCGACTTCAAGGAGGACGGCAACATCCTGGGGCACAAGCTG
GAGTACAACTACAACAGCCACAACGTCTATATCATGGCCGACAAGCAGAAGAACGGCATCAAGGTGAACT
TCAAGATCCGCCACAACATCGAGGACGGCAGCGTGCAGCTCGCCGACCACTACCAGCAGAACACCCCCAT
CGGCGACGGCCCCGTGCTGCTGCCCGACAACCACTACCTGAGCACCCAGTCCGCCCTGAGCAAAGACCCC
AACGAGAAGCGCGATCACATGGTCCTGCTGGAGTTCGTGACCGCCGCCGGGATCACTCTCGGCATGGACG
AGCTGTACAAGCATCACCATCACCATCACCATCACTAAGGATCCTGCAGATATCCATCACACTGGCGGCC
GCTCGAGCATGCATCTAGAGGGCCCTATTCTATAGTGTCACCTAAATGCTAGAGCTCGCTGATCAGCCTC
GACTGTGCCTTCTAGTTGCCAGCCATCTGTTGTTTGCCCCTCCCCCGTGCCTTCCTTGACCCTGGAAGGT
GCCACTCCCACTGTCCTTTCCTAATAAAATGAGGAAATTGCATCGCATTGTCTGAGTAGGTGTCATTCTA
TTCTGGGGGGTGGGGTGGGGCAGGACAGCAAGGGGGAGGATTGGGAAGACAATAGCAGGCATGCTGGGGA
TGCGGTGGGCTCTATGGCTTCTGAGGCGGAAAGAACCAGCTGGGGCTCTAGGGGGTATCCCC
[124 nt withheld, positions 4123-4246]
C
[91 nt withheld, positions 4248-4338]
A
[49 nt withheld, positions 4340-4388]
CCTTTGACGTTGGAGTCCACGTTCTTT
[37 nt withheld, positions 4416-4452]
ACCCTATCTCGGTCTATTCTTTTGATTTATAAGGGATTTTGCCGATTTCGGCCTATTGGTTAAAAAATGA
GCTGATTTAACAAAAATTTAACGCGAATTAATTCTGTGGAATGTGTGTCAGTTAGGGTGTGGAAAGTCCC
CAGGCTCCCCAGCAGGCAGAAGTATGCAAAGCATGCATCTCAATTAGTCAGCAACCAGGTGTGGAAAGTC
CCCAGGCTCCCCAGCAGGCAGAAGTATGCAAAGCATGCATCTCAATTAGTCAGCAACCATAGTCCCGCCC
CTAACTCCGCCCATCCCGCCCCTAACTCCGCCCAGTTCCGCCCATTCTCCGCCCCATGGCTGACTAATTT
TTTTTATTTATGCAGAGGCCGAGGCCGCCTCTGCCTCTGAGCTATTCCAGAAGTAGTGAGGAGGCTTTTT
TGGAGGCCTAGGCTTTTGCAAAAAGCTCCCGGGAGCTTGTATATCCATTTTCGGATCTGATCAAGAGACA
GGATGAGGATCGTTTCGCATGATTGAACAAGATGGATTGCACGCAGGTTCTCCGGCCGCTTGGGTGGAGA
GGCTATTCGGCTATGACTGGGCACAACAGACAATCGGCTGCTCTGATGCCGCCGTGTTCCGGCTGTCAGC
GCAGGGGCGCCCGGTTCTTTTTGTCAAGACCGACCTGTCCGGTGCCCTGAATGAACTGCAGGACGAGGCA
GCGCGGCTATCGTGGCTGGCCACGACGGGCGTTCCTTGCGCAGCTGTGCTCGACGTTGTCACTGAAGCGG
GAAGGGACTGGCTGCTATTGGGCGAAGTGCCGGGGCAGGATCTCCTGTCATCTCACCTTGCTCCTGCCGA
GAAAGTATCCATCATGGCTGATGCAATGCGGCGGCTGCATACGCTTGATCCGGCTACCTGCCCATTCGAC
CACCAAGCGAAACATCGCATCGAGCGAGCACGTACTCGGATGGAAGCCGGTCTTGTCGATCAGGATGATC
TGGACGAAGAGCATCAGGGGCTCGCGCCAGCCGAACTGTTCGCCAGGCTCAAGGCGCGCATGCCCGACGG
CGAGGATCTCGTCGTGACCCATGGCGATGCCTGCTTGCCGAATATCATGGTGGAAAATGGCCGCTTTTCT
GGATTCATCGACTGTGGCCGGCTGGGTGTGGCGGACCGCTATCAGGACATAGCGTTGGCTACCCGTGATA
TTGCTGAAGAGCTTGGCGGCGAATGGGCTGACCGCTTCCTCGTGCTTTACGGTATCGCCGCTCCCGATTC
GCAGCGCATCGCCTTCTATCGCCTTCTTGACGAGTTCTTCTGAGCGGGACTCTGGGGTTCGAAATGACCG
ACCAAGCGACGCCCAACCTGCCATCACGAGATTTCGATTCCACCGCCGCCTTCTATGAAAGGTTGGGCTT
CGGAATCGTTTTCCGGGACGCCGGCTGGATGATCCTCCAGCGCGGGGATCTCATGCTGGAGTTCTTCGCC
CACCCCAACTTGTTTATTGCAGCTTATAATGGTTACAAATAAAGCAATAGCATCACAAATTTCACAAATA
AAGCATTTTTTTCACTGCATTCTAGTTGTGGTTTGTCCAAACTCATCAATGTATCTTATCATGTCTGTAT
ACCGTCGACCTCTAGCTAGAGCTTGGCGTAATCATGGTCATAGCTGTTTCCTGTGTGAAATTGTTATCCG
CTCACAATTCCACACAACATACGAGCCGGAAGCATAAAGTGTAAAGCCTGGGGTGCCTAATGAGTGAGCT
AACTCACATTAATTGCGTTGCGCTCACTGCCCGCTTTCCAGTCGGGAAACCTGTCGTGCCAGCTGCATTA
ATGAATCGGCCAACGCGCGGGGAGAGGCGGTTTGCGTATTGGGCGCTCTTCCGCTTCCTCGCTCACTGAC
TCGCTGCGCTCGGTCGTTCGGCTGCGGCGAGCGGTATCAGCTCACTCAAAGGCGGTAATACGGTTATCCA
CAGAATCAGGGGATAACGCAGGAAAGAACATGTGAGCAAAAGGCCAGCAAAAGGCCAGGAACCGTAAAAA
GGCCGCGTTGCTGGCGTTTTTCCATAGGCTCCGCCCCCCTGACGAGCATCACAAAAATCGACGCTCAAGT
CAGAGGTGGCGAAACCCGACAGGACTATAAAGATACCAGGCGTTTCCCCCTGGAAGCTCCCTCGTGCGCT
CTCCTGTTCCGACCCTGCCGCTTACCGGATACCTGTCCGCCTTTCTCCCTTCGGGAAGCGTGGCGCTTTC
TCATAGCTCACGCTGTAGGTATCTCAGTTCGGTGTAGGTCGTTCGCTCCAAGCTGGGCTGTGTGCACGAA
CCCCCCGTTCAGCCCGACCGCTGCGCCTTATCCGGTAACTATCGTCTTGAGTCCAACCCGGTAAGACACG
ACTTATCGCCACTGGCAGCAGCCACTGGTAACAGGATTAGCAGAGCGAGGTATGTAGGCGGTGCTACAGA
GTTCTTGAAGTGGTGGCCTAACTACGGCTACACTAGAAGAACAGTATTTGGTATCTGCGCTCTGCTGAAG
CCAGTTACCTTCGGAAAAAGAGTTGGTAGCTCTTGATCCGGCAAACAAACCACCGCTGGTAGCGGTGGTT
TTTTTGTTTGCAAGCAGCAGATTACGCGCAGAAAAAAAGGATCTCAAGAAGATCCTTTGATCTTTTCTAC
GGGGTCTGACGCTCAGTGGAACGAAAACTCACGTTAAGGGATTTTGGTCATGAGATTATCAAAAAGGATC
TTCACCTAGATCCTTTTAAATTAAAAATGAAGTTTTAAATCAATCTAAAGTATATATGAGTAAACTTGGT
CTGACAGTTACCAATGCTTAATCAGTGAGGCACCTATCTCAGCGATCTGTCTATTTCGTTCATCCATAGT
TGCCTGACTCCCCGTCGTGTAGATAACTACGATACGGGAGGGCTTACCATCTGGCCCCAGTGCTGCAATG
ATACCGCGAGACCCACGCTCACCGGCTCCAGATTTATCAGCAATAAACCAGCCAGCCGGAAGGGCCGAGC
GCAGAAGTGGTCCTGCAACTTTATCCGCCTCCATCCAGTCTATTAATTGTTGCCGGGAAGCTAGAGTAAG
TAGTTCGCCAGTTAATAGTTTGCGCAACGTTGTTGCCATTGCTACAGGCATCGTGGTGTCACGCTCGTCG
TTTGGTATGGCTTCATTCAGCTCCGGTTCCCAACGATCAAGGCGAGTTACATGATCCCCCATGTTGTGCA
AAAAAGCGGTTAGCTCCTTCGGTCCTCCGATCGTTGTCAGAAGTAAGTTGGCCGCAGTGTTATCACTCAT
GGTTATGGCAGCACTGCATAATTCTCTTACTGTCATGCCATCCGTAAGATGCTTTTCTGTGACTGGTGAG
TACTCAACCAAGTCATTCTGAGAATAGTGTATGCGGCGACCGAGTTGCTCTTGCCCGGCGTCAATACGGG
ATAATACCGCGCCACATAGCAGAACTTTAAAAGTGCTCATCATTGGAAAACGTTCTTCGGGGCGAAAACT
CTCAAGGATCTTACCGCTGTTGAGATCCAGTTCGATGTAACCCACTCGTGCACCCAACTGATCTTCAGCA
TCTTTTACTTTCACCAGCGTTTCTGGGTGAGCAAAAACAGGAAGGCAAAATGCCGCAAAAAAGGGAATAA
GGGCGACACGGAAATGTTGAATACTCATACTCTTCCTTTTTCAATATTATTGAAGCATTTATCAGGGTTA
TTGTCTCATGAGCGGATACATATTTGAATGTATTTAGAAAAATAAACAAATAGGGGTTCCGCGCACATTT
CCCCGAAAAGTGCCACCTGACGTC
